>Addgene plasmid #12516 | pGRE-GFP | addgene partial sequence | sequence record 18968 | 12516 with EGFP-N
TCGCCCTTGCTCACCATCCGCGGGGATTCAGCGGCCGCGGGTACAACCTCGAGTACCGGATCCATTATAT
ACCCTCTAGAGTCTCCGCTCGGAGGACAGTACTCCGCTCGGAGGACAGTACTCCGCTCGGAGGACAGTAC
TCCGCTCGGAGGACAGTACTCCGCTCGGAGGACAGTACTCCGACCTGCAGGCATGCAAGCTTCAGCTGCT
CGAGTTCTATAGTGTCACCTAAATAAGCCGAATTCGTTCTGGCACCTGCACTTGCACTGGGGACAGCCTA
TTTTGCTAGTTTGTTTTGTTTCGTTTTGTTTTGATGGAGAGCGTATGTTAGTACTATCGATTCACACAAA
AAACCAACACACAGATGTAATGAAAATAAAGATATTTTATTGCGGCCGCTCCAAGTACCTCCCGGAATTC
ACTGGCCGTCGTTTTACAACGTCGTGACTGGGAAAACCCTGGCGTTACCCAACTTAATCGCCTTGCAGCA
CATCCCCCTTTCGCCAGCTGGCGTAATAGCGAAGAGGCCCGCACCGATCGCCCTTCCCAACAGTTGCGCA
GCCTGAATGGCGAATGGCGCCTGATGCGGTATTTTCTCCTTACGCATCTGTGCGGTATTTCACACCGCAT
ATGGTGCACTCTCAGTACAATCTGCTCTGATGCCGCATAGTTAAGCCAGCCCCGACACCCGCCAACACCC
GCTGACGCGCCCTGACGGGCTTGTCTGCTCCCGGCATCCGCTTACAGACNAGCTGTGACCGTCTCCGGAG
CTGCATGTGTCAAAGTTTCACCGTCATCACGAGCCG
