[The description below was written by a language model from this plasmid's Addgene catalogue record.]
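Description:
pGRE-GFP is a mammalian expression plasmid carrying an EGFP insert of about 700 bp in a backbone of roughly 3.2 kb; the backbone itself is not named in the record. It is propagated in E. coli as a high-copy plasmid under ampicillin selection. No mammalian selection marker, origin of replication or polyadenylation signal is listed, and no feature table is available to confirm the layout of the construct.

The EGFP coding sequence was placed in the vector by restriction cloning as a NotI fragment, with the NotI site preserved on both sides, so the reporter can be excised or exchanged with a single enzyme. Because the same site flanks both ends, the cloning was not inherently directional. The record lists a "Gal4 DBD" element as an N-terminal tag on the backbone. Taken literally this would mean a fusion of the yeast Gal4 DNA-binding domain to EGFP. However, the plasmid name suggests "GRE" may stand for Gal4-responsive elements, which would instead indicate a reporter in which Gal4 binding sites upstream of a promoter drive GFP. The catalogue fields do not resolve this, and the promoter is not stated.

The associated publication concerns converting cancer genes into killer genes, a context in which a Gal4-based fluorescent readout would plausibly report the activity of Gal4 DNA-binding-domain and activation-domain fusion proteins in transfected mammalian cells. The record gives no explicit statement of purpose, so this use should be regarded as inferred rather than documented.
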