Addgene plasmid #12516: pGRE-GFP
Depositing lab: Bert Vogelstein. Publication: Converting cancer genes into killer genes. Da Costa LT, Jen J, He TC, Chan TA, Kinzler KW, Vogelstein B. Proc Natl Acad Sci U S A. 1996 Apr 30. 93(9):4192-6. 10.1073/pnas.93.9.4192 PubMed 8633039.
Backbone
  Vector backbone: na
  Backbone size w/o insert (bp): 3200
  Vector type: Mammalian Expression
Growth in bacteria
  Bacterial resistance: Ampicillin, 100 μg/mL
  Growth temperature: 37°C
  Growth strain: DH5alpha
  Copy number: High Copy
Gene/Insert
  Gene/Insert name: EGFP
  Insert size (bp): 700
  Tag / fusion protein: Gal4 DBD (N terminal on backbone)
  Cloning method: Restriction Enzyme; 5′ cloning site NotI (not destroyed); 3′ cloning site NotI (not destroyed)
  Sequencing primers: 5′ na
Terms and licenses: Academic/Nonprofit Terms; Industry Terms: Not Available to Industry
How to cite: pGRE-GFP was a gift from Bert Vogelstein (Addgene plasmid # 12516 ; http://n2t.net/addgene:12516 ; RRID:Addgene_12516)
